>Addgene plasmid #122231 | pLKO-PHB-4 | addgene full sequence | sequence record 242000 | Addgene NGS Result
TTCCTGCGTTATCCCCTGATTCTGTGGATAACCGTATTACCGCCTTTGAGTGAGCTGATACCGCTCGCCG
CAGCCGAACGACCGAGCGCAGCGAGTCAGTGAGCGAGGAAGCGGAAGAGCGCCCAATACGCAAACCGCCT
CTCCCCGCGCGTTGGCCGATTCATTAATGCAGCTGGCACGACAGGTTTCCCGACTGGAAAGCGGGCAGTG
AGCGCAACGCAATTAATGTGAGTTAGCTCACTCATTAGGCACCCCAGGCTTTACACTTTATGCTTCCGGC
TCGTATGTTGTGTGGAATTGTGAGCGGATAACAATTTCACACAGGAAACAGCTATGACCATGATTACGCC
AAGCGCGCAATTAACCCTCACTAAAGGGAACAAAAGCTGGAGCTGCAAGCTTAATGTAGTCTTATGCAAT
ACTCTTGTAGTCTTGCAACATGGTAACGATGAGTTAGCAACATGCCTTACAAGGAGAGAAAAAGCACCGT
GCATGCCGATTGGTGGAAGTAAGGTGGTACGATCGTGCCTTATTAGGAAGGCAACAGACGGGTCTGACAT
GGATTGGACGAACCACTGAATTGCCGCATTGCAGAGATATTGTATTTAAGTGCCTAGCTCGATACATAAA
CGGGTCTCTCTGGTTAGACCAGATCTGAGCCTGGGAGCTCTCTGGCTAACTAGGGAACCCACTGCTTAAG
CCTCAATAAAGCTTGCCTTGAGTGCTTCAAGTAGTGTGTGCCCGTCTGTTGTGTGACTCTGGTAACTAGA
GATCCCTCAGACCCTTTTAGTCAGTGTGGAAAATCTCTAGCAGTGGCGCCCGAACAGGGACTTGAAAGCG
AAAGGGAAACCAGAGGAGCTCTCTCGACGCAGGACTCGGCTTGCTGAAGCGCGCACGGCAAGAGGCGAGG
GGCGGCGACTGGTGAGTACGCCAAAAATTTTGACTAGCGGAGGCTAGAAGGAGAGAGATGGGTGCGAGAG
CGTCAGTATTAAGCGGGGGAGAATTAGATCGCGATGGGAAAAAATTCGGTTAAGGCCAGGGGGAAAGAAA
AAATATAAATTAAAACATATAGTATGGGCAAGCAGGGAGCTAGAACGATTCGCAGTTAATCCTGGCCTGT
TAGAAACATCAGAAGGCTGTAGACAAATACTGGGACAGCTACAACCATCCCTTCAGACAGGATCAGAAGA
ACTTAGATCATTATATAATACAGTAGCAACCCTCTATTGTGTGCATCAAAGGATAGAGATAAAAGACACC
AAGGAAGCTTTAGACAAGATAGAGGAAGAGCAAAACAAAAGTAAGACCACCGCACAGCAAGCGGCCGCTG
ATCTTCAGACCTGGAGGAGGAGATATGAGGGACAATTGGAGAAGTGAATTATATAAATATAAAGTAGTAA
AAATTGAACCATTAGGAGTAGCACCCACCAAGGCAAAGAGAAGAGTGGTGCAGAGAGAAAAAAGAGCAGT
GGGAATAGGAGCTTTGTTCCTTGGGTTCTTGGGAGCAGCAGGAAGCACTATGGGCGCAGCGTCAATGACG
CTGACGGTACAGGCCAGACAATTATTGTCTGGTATAGTGCAGCAGCAGAACAATTTGCTGAGGGCTATTG
AGGCGCAACAGCATCTGTTGCAACTCACAGTCTGGGGCATCAAGCAGCTCCAGGCAAGAATCCTGGCTGT
GGAAAGATACCTAAAGGATCAACAGCTCCTGGGGATTTGGGGTTGCTCTGGAAAACTCATTTGCACCACT
GCTGTGCCTTGGAATGCTAGTTGGAGTAATAAATCTCTGGAACAGATTTGGAATCACACGACCTGGATGG
AGTGGGACAGAGAAATTAACAATTACACAAGCTTAATACACTCCTTAATTGAAGAATCGCAAAACCAGCA
AGAAAAGAATGAACAAGAATTATTGGAATTAGATAAATGGGCAAGTTTGTGGAATTGGTTTAACATAACA
AATTGGCTGTGGTATATAAAATTATTCATAATGATAGTAGGAGGCTTGGTAGGTTTAAGAATAGTTTTTG
CTGTACTTTCTATAGTGAATAGAGTTAGGCAGGGATATTCACCATTATCGTTTCAGACCCACCTCCCAAC
CCCGAGGGGACCCGACAGGCCCGAAGGAATAGAAGAAGAAGGTGGAGAGAGAGACAGAGACAGATCCATT
CGATTAGTGAACGGATCTCGACGGTATCGATCACGAGACTAGCCTCGAGCGGCCGCCCCCTTCACCGAGG
GCCTATTTCCCATGATTCCTTCATATTTGCATATACGATACAAGGCTGTTAGAGAGATAATTGGAATTAA
TTTGACTGTAAACACAAAGATATTAGTACAAAATACGTGACGTAGAAAGTAATAATTTCTTGGGTAGTTT
GCAGTTTTAAAATTATGTTTTAAAATGGACTATCATATGCTTACCGTAACTTGAAAGTATTTCGATTTCT
TGGCTTTATATATCTTGTGGAAAGGACGAAACACCGGCCCAGAAATCACTGTGAAATTCTCGAGAATTTC
ACAGTGATTTCTGGGTTTTTAATTCTCGACCTCGAGACAAATGGCAGTATTCATCCACAATTTTAAAAGA
AAAGGGGGGATTGGGGGGTACAGTGCAGGGGAAAGAATAGTAGACATAATAGCAACAGACATACAAACTA
AAGAATTACAAAAACAAATTACAAAAATTCAAAATTTTCGGGTTTATTACAGGGACAGCAGAGATCCACT
TTGGCCGCGGCTCGAGGGGGTTGGGGTTGCGCCTTTTCCAAGGCAGCCCTGGGTTTGCGCAGGGACGCGG
CTGCTCTGGGCGTGGTTCCGGGAAACGCAGCGGCGCCGACCCTGGGTCTCGCACATTCTTCACGTCCGTT
CGCAGCGTCACCCGGATCTTCGCCGCTACCCTTGTGGGCCCCCCGGCGACGCTTCCTGCTCCGCCCCTAA
GTCGGGAAGGTTCCTTGCGGTTCGCGGCGTGCCGGACGTGACAAACGGAAGCCGCACGTCTCACTAGTAC
CCTCGCAGACGGACAGCGCCAGGGAGCAATGGCAGCGCGCCGACCGCGATGGGCTGTGGCCAATAGCGGC
TGCTCAGCAGGGCGCGCCGAGAGCAGCGGCCGGGAAGGGGCGGTGCGGGAGGCGGGGTGTGGGGCGGTAG
TGTGGGCCCTGTTCCTGCCCGCGCGGTGTTCCGCATTCTGCAAGCCTCCGGAGCGCACGTCGGCAGTCGG
CTCCCTCGTTGACCGAATCACCGACCTCTCTCCCCAGGGGGATCCACCGGAGCTTACCATGACCGAGTAC
AAGCCCACGGTGCGCCTCGCCACCCGCGACGACGTCCCCAGGGCCGTACGCACCCTCGCCGCCGCGTTCG
CCGACTACCCCGCCACGCGCCACACCGTCGATCCGGACCGCCACATCGAGCGGGTCACCGAGCTGCAAGA
ACTCTTCCTCACGCGCGTCGGGCTCGACATCGGCAAGGTGTGGGTCGCGGACGACGGCGCCGCGGTGGCG
GTCTGGACCACGCCGGAGAGCGTCGAAGCGGGGGCGGTGTTCGCCGAGATCGGCCCGCGCATGGCCGAGT
TGAGCGGTTCCCGGCTGGCCGCGCAGCAACAGATGGAAGGCCTCCTGGCGCCGCACCGGCCCAAGGAGCC
CGCGTGGTTCCTGGCCACCGTCGGCGTCTCGCCCGACCACCAGGGCAAGGGTCTGGGCAGCGCCGTCGTG
CTCCCCGGAGTGGAGGCGGCCGAGCGCGCCGGGGTGCCCGCCTTCCTGGAGACCTCCGCGCCCCGCAACC
TCCCCTTCTACGAGCGGCTCGGCTTCACCGTCACCGCCGACGTCGAGGTGCCCGAAGGACCGCGCACCTG
GTGCATGACCCGCAAGCCCGGTGCCTGACGCCCGCCCCACGACCCGCAGCGCCCGACCGAAAGGAGCGCA
CGACCCCATGCATCGGTACCTTTAAGACCAATGACTTACAAGGCAGCTGTAGATCTTAGCCACTTTTTAA
AAGAAAAGGGGGGACTGGAAGGGCTAATTCACTCCCAACGAAGACAAGATCTGCTTTTTGCTTGTACTGG
GTCTCTCTGGTTAGACCAGATCTGAGCCTGGGAGCTCTCTGGCTAACTAGGGAACCCACTGCTTAAGCCT
CAATAAAGCTTGCCTTGAGTGCTTCAAGTAGTGTGTGCCCGTCTGTTGTGTGACTCTGGTAACTAGAGAT
CCCTCAGACCCTTTTAGTCAGTGTGGAAAATCTCTAGCAGTAGTAGTTCATGTCATCTTATTATTCAGTA
TTTATAACTTGCAAAGAAATGAATATCAGAGAGTGAGAGGAACTTGTTTATTGCAGCTTATAATGGTTAC
AAATAAAGCAATAGCATCACAAATTTCACAAATAAAGCATTTTTTTCACTGCATTCTAGTTGTGGTTTGT
CCAAACTCATCAATGTATCTTATCATGTCTGGCTCTAGCTATCCCGCCCCTAACTCCGCCCATCCCGCCC
CTAACTCCGCCCAGTTCCGCCCATTCTCCGCCCCATGGCTGACTAATTTTTTTTATTTATGCAGAGGCCG
AGGCCGCCTCGGCCTCTGAGCTATTCCAGAAGTAGTGAGGAGGCTTTTTTGGAGGCCTAGGGACGTACCC
AATTCGCCCTATAGTGAGTCGTATTACGCGCGCTCACTGGCCGTCGTTTTACAACGTCGTGACTGGGAAA
ACCCTGGCGTTACCCAACTTAATCGCCTTGCAGCACATCCCCCTTTCGCCAGCTGGCGTAATAGCGAAGA
GGCCCGCACCGATCGCCCTTCCCAACAGTTGCGCAGCCTGAATGGCGAATGGG
[124 nt withheld, positions 4814-4937]
C
[91 nt withheld, positions 4939-5029]
A
[49 nt withheld, positions 5031-5079]
CCTTTGACGTTGGAGTCCACGTTCTTT
[37 nt withheld, positions 5107-5143]
ACCCTATCTCGGTCTATTCTTTTGATTTATAAGGGATTTTGCCGATTTCGGCCTATTGGTTAAAAAATGA
GCTGATTTAACAAAAATTTAACGCGAATTTTAACAAAATATTAACGCTTACAATTTAGGTGGCACTTTTC
GGGGAAATGTGCGCGGAACCCCTATTTGTTTATTTTTCTAAATACATTCAAATATGTATCCGCTCATGAG
ACAATAACCCTGATAAATGCTTCAATAATATTGAAAAAGGAAGAGTATGAGTATTCAACATTTCCGTGTC
GCCCTTATTCCCTTTTTTGCGGCATTTTGCCTTCCTGTTTTTGCTCACCCAGAAACGCTGGTGAAAGTAA
AAGATGCTGAAGATCAGTTGGGTGCACGAGTGGGTTACATCGAACTGGATCTCAACAGCGGTAAGATCCT
TGAGAGTTTTCGCCCCGAAGAACGTTTTCCAATGATGAGCACTTTTAAAGTTCTGCTATGTGGCGCGGTA
TTATCCCGTATTGACGCCGGGCAAGAGCAACTCGGTCGCCGCATACACTATTCTCAGAATGACTTGGTTG
AGTACTCACCAGTCACAGAAAAGCATCTTACGGATGGCATGACAGTAAGAGAATTATGCAGTGCTGCCAT
AACCATGAGTGATAACACTGCGGCCAACTTACTTCTGACAACGATCGGAGGACCGAAGGAGCTAACCGCT
TTTTTGCACAACATGGGGGATCATGTAACTCGCCTTGATCGTTGGGAACCGGAGCTGAATGAAGCCATAC
CAAACGACGAGCGTGACACCACGATGCCTGTAGCAATGGCAACAACGTTGCGCAAACTATTAACTGGCGA
ACTACTTACTCTAGCTTCCCGGCAACAATTAATAGACTGGATGGAGGCGGATAAAGTTGCAGGACCACTT
CTGCGCTCGGCCCTTCCGGCTGGCTGGTTTATTGCTGATAAATCTGGAGCCGGTGAGCGTGGGTCTCGCG
GTATCATTGCAGCACTGGGGCCAGATGGTAAGCCCTCCCGTATCGTAGTTATCTACACGACGGGGAGTCA
GGCAACTATGGATGAACGAAATAGACAGATCGCTGAGATAGGTGCCTCACTGATTAAGCATTGGTAACTG
TCAGACCAAGTTTACTCATATATACTTTAGATTGATTTAAAACTTCATTTTTAATTTAAAAGGATCTAGG
TGAAGATCCTTTTTGATAATCTCATGACCAAAATCCCTTAACGTGAGTTTTCGTTCCACTGAGCGTCAGA
CCCCGTAGAAAAGATCAAAGGATCTTCTTGAGATCCTTTTTTTCTGCGCGTAATCTGCTGCTTGCAAACA
AAAAAACCACCGCTACCAGCGGTGGTTTGTTTGCCGGATCAAGAGCTACCAACTCTTTTTCCGAAGGTAA
CTGGCTTCAGCAGAGCGCAGATACCAAATACTGTTCTTCTAGTGTAGCCGTAGTTAGGCCACCACTTCAA
GAACTCTGTAGCACCGCCTACATACCTCGCTCTGCTAATCCTGTTACCAGTGGCTGCTGCCAGTGGCGAT
AAGTCGTGTCTTACCGGGTTGGACTCAAGACGATAGTTACCGGATAAGGCGCAGCGGTCGGGCTGAACGG
GGGGTTCGTGCACACAGCCCAGCTTGGAGCGAACGACCTACACCGAACTGAGATACCTACAGCGTGAGCT
ATGAGAAAGCGCCACGCTTCCCGAAGGGAGAAAGGCGGACAGGTATCCGGTAAGCGGCAGGGTCGGAACA
GGAGAGCGCACGAGGGAGCTTCCAGGGGGAAACGCCTGGTATCTTTATAGTCCTGTCGGGTTTCGCCACC
TCTGACTTGAGCGTCGATTTTTGTGATGCTCGTCAGGGGGGCGGAGCCTATGGAAAAACGCCAGCAACGC
GGCCTTTTTACGGTTCCTGGCCTTTTGCTGGCCTTTTGCTCACATGTTCT
Features (pLannotate 1.2.2; 26 found; start..end, strand, type, name):
      9..117     +  rep_origin     RSF ori (fragment): Plasmids containing the RSF 1030 origin of replication can be propagated in E. coli cells that contain additional plasmids with compatible origins.
    119..211     +  CDS            lacI (fragment): lac repressor; lacI; The lac repressor binds to the lac operator to inhibit transcription in E. coli. This inhibition can be relieved by adding lactose or isopropyl-β-D-thiogalactopyranoside (IPTG).
    224..245     +  protein_bind   CAP binding site: CAP binding activates transcription in the presence of cAMP. E. coli catabolite activator protein
    260..290     +  promoter       lac promoter: promoter for the E. coli lac operon
    298..314     +  protein_bind   lac operator: The lac repressor binds to the lac operator to inhibit transcription in E. coli. This inhibition can be relieved by adding lactose or isopropyl-β-D-thiogalactopyranoside (IPTG). lac repressor encoded by lacI
    359..377     +  promoter       T3 promoter: promoter for bacteriophage T3 RNA polymerase
    405..631     +  promoter       RSV promoter: Rous sarcoma virus enhancer/promoter
    632..812     +  LTR            5' LTR (truncated): truncated 5' long terminal repeat (LTR) from HIV-1
    859..984     +  misc_feature   HIV-1 Ψ: packaging signal of human immunodeficiency virus type 1
    968..1331    +  CDS            HIV-1 gag (fragment): gag protein from human immunodeficiency virus 1; gag
   1477..1710    +  misc_feature   RRE: The Rev response element (RRE) of HIV-1 allows for Rev-dependent mRNA export from the nucleus to the cytoplasm.
   2087..2187    +  CDS            Rev (fragment): human immunodeficiency virus 1 (HIV-1) Rev protein; rev; enhances nuclear export of unspliced and incompletely spliced viral mRNAs
   2237..2477    +  promoter       U6 promoter: RNA polymerase III promoter for human U6 snRNA
   2581..2698    +  misc_feature   cPPT/CTS: central polypurine tract and central termination sequence of HIV-1
   2747..3257    +  promoter       hPGK promoter: human phosphoglycerate kinase 1 promoter
   3279..3878    +  CDS            PuroR: puromycin N-acetyltransferase; pac from Streptomyces alboniger; confers resistance to puromycin
   3921..4004    +  CDS            nef (fragment): NEF_HV1Z2 - Experimental evidence at protein level: Swiss-Prot protein existence level 1. Extracellular Nef protein targets CD4(+) T-lymphocytes for apoptosis by interacting with CXCR4 surface receptors. From Human immunodeficiency virus type 1 group M subtype D (isolate Z2/CDC-Z34) (HIV-1).
   4006..4239    +  LTR            3' LTR (ΔU3): self-inactivating 3' long terminal repeat (LTR) from HIV-1
   4311..4432    +  polyA_signal   SV40 poly(A) signal: SV40 polyadenylation signal
   4472..4607    +  rep_origin     SV40 ori: SV40 origin of replication
   4628..4646    -  promoter       T7 promoter: promoter for bacteriophage T7 RNA polymerase
   4654..4809    +  CDS            lacZα (fragment): LacZα fragment of β-galactosidase; lacZ fragment
   4814..5242    +  rep_origin     f1 ori (sequence partly withheld): f1 bacteriophage origin of replication; arrow indicates direction of (+) strand synthesis
   5295..5399    +  promoter       AmpR promoter: bla
   5400..6260    +  CDS            AmpR: β-lactamase; bla; confers resistance to ampicillin, carbenicillin, and related antibiotics
   6431..7019    +  rep_origin     ori: high-copy-number ColE1/pMB1/pBR322/pUC origin of replication
