[The description below was written by a language model from this plasmid's Addgene catalogue record and pLannotate feature annotations shown in this document.]
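Description:
pLKO-PHB-4 is a lentiviral RNAi plasmid built on the pLKO.1 backbone that expresses a short hairpin RNA directed against the 3' UTR of human prohibitin (PHB, now PHB1). The hairpin, corresponding to a TRC library clone and also called shPHB4, was cloned between the AgeI and EcoRI sites, both of which are retained. It sits downstream of the human U6 promoter, an RNA polymerase III promoter suited to driving short, defined transcripts. The hairpin itself is not annotated in the feature table, but the gap between the U6 promoter and the cPPT/CTS element is where it would lie. The sequenced record is 7,083 nt.

The transfer cassette has a third-generation, self-inactivating design. An RSV promoter replaces the U3 region of a truncated HIV-1 5' LTR to drive genomic RNA production in packaging cells. It is followed by the Ψ packaging signal with a partial gag sequence, the Rev response element for Rev-dependent nuclear export, and the cPPT/CTS, which aids transduction. The ΔU3 3' LTR disables LTR promoter activity after integration. A human PGK promoter drives puromycin N-acetyltransferase, allowing selection of stably transduced mammalian cells. An SV40 poly(A) signal and SV40 origin lie outside the 3' LTR.

In E. coli the plasmid is maintained at high copy through a ColE1/pUC-type origin with ampicillin resistance, and an f1 origin is also present. Small lacI, lacZα and RSF ori fragments and the lac, T3 and T7 promoters are backbone remnants. The construct is used for stable PHB knockdown, and the associated publication concerns prohibitin and chemotherapy resistance in Wilms' tumor. Because the hairpin targets the UTR, knockdown should in principle spare a re-expressed PHB coding sequence that lacks the native 3' UTR.
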