Addgene plasmid #122231: pLKO-PHB-4
Purpose: Expresses shRNA targeting the 3' UTR of human PHB
Depositing lab: Alex Kentsis. Depositing organization: Memorial Sloan-Kettering Cancer Center. Publication: Prohibitin is a prognostic marker and therapeutic target to block chemotherapy resistance in Wilms' tumor. Ortiz MV, Ahmed S, Burns M, Henssen AG, Hollmann TJ, MacArthur I, Gunasekera S, Gaewsky L, Bradwin G, Ryan J, Letai A, He Y, Naranjo A, Chi YY, LaQuaglia M, Heaton T, Cifani P, Dome JS, Gadd S, Perlman E, Mullen E, Steen H, Kentsis A. JCI Insight. 2019 Aug 8;4(15). pii: 127098. doi: 10.1172/jci.insight.127098. eCollection 2019 Aug 8. PubMed 31391345.
Backbone
  Vector backbone: pLKO.1
  Backbone size w/o insert (bp): 7000
  Vector type: Mammalian Expression, Lentiviral, RNAi
  Selectable markers: Puromycin
Growth in bacteria
  Bacterial resistance: Ampicillin, 100 μg/mL
  Growth temperature: 37°C
  Growth strain: NEB Stable
  Copy number: High Copy
Gene/Insert
  Gene/Insert name: PHB (alt names: shRNA targeting PHB (see partial depositor seq); shRNA TRCN0000029204; shPHB4)
  gRNA/shRNA sequence: 3' UTR
  Species: H. sapiens (human)
  Entrez Gene: PHB1 (a.k.a. BAP32, HEL-215, HEL-S-54e, PHB)
  Cloning method: Restriction Enzyme; 5′ cloning site AgeI (not destroyed); 3′ cloning site EcoRI (not destroyed)
  Sequencing primers: 5′ LKO.1 5'
Terms and licenses: Academic/Nonprofit Terms; Industry Terms: Not Available to Industry
How to cite: pLKO-PHB-4 was a gift from Alex Kentsis (Addgene plasmid # 122231 ; http://n2t.net/addgene:122231 ; RRID:Addgene_122231)
