>Addgene plasmid #122231 | pLKO-PHB-4 | depositor partial sequence | sequence record 233729 | shRNA
CCGGCCCAGAAATCACTGTGAAATTCTCGAGAATTTCACAGTGATTTCTGGGTTTTT
